Addgene plasmid #214989: mNeonGreen-P2A-3xFLAG-hEEA1 HDR template
Purpose: Endogenously tag human EEA1 with an N-terminal 3xFLAG in addition to cytosolic mNG for cell sorting.
Depositing lab: Wade Harper. Depositing organization: Harvard Medical School. Publication: Spatiotemporal proteomic profiling of cellular responses to NLRP3 agonists. Hollingsworth LR, Veeraraghavan P, Paulo JA, Harper JW. bioRxiv 2024.04.19.590338 10.1101/2024.04.19.590338.
Backbone
  Vector backbone: pUC57
  Vector type: CRISPR
Growth in bacteria
  Bacterial resistance: Ampicillin, 100 μg/mL
  Growth temperature: 37°C
  Growth strain: DH5alpha
  Copy number: High Copy
Gene/Insert
  Gene/Insert name: EEA1
  Species: H. sapiens (human)
  Entrez Gene: EEA1 (a.k.a. MST105, MSTP105, ZFYVE2)
  Tag / fusion protein: 3xFLAG (C terminal on insert)
  Cloning method: Unknown
Terms and licenses: Academic/Nonprofit Terms; Industry Terms: Not Available to Industry
Depositor comments: Use either of the following genomic target sequences: CCGCCCATCTGTCAGTTACGGGG and GCGGGGCCACTCACTACTCGGGG (for both, the final "GGG" is the PAM site) . Additional data, code, and other details related to this work (Hollingsworth et al. 2024) are available at https://harperlab.pubpub.org/pub/nlrp3/.
How to cite: mNeonGreen-P2A-3xFLAG-hEEA1 HDR template was a gift from Wade Harper (Addgene plasmid # 214989 ; http://n2t.net/addgene:214989 ; RRID:Addgene_214989)
