[The description below was written by a language model from this plasmid's Addgene catalogue record and pLannotate feature annotations shown in this document.]
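Description:
mNeonGreen-P2A-3xFLAG-hEEA1 HDR template is a homology-directed repair donor plasmid built in the pUC57 cloning backbone and used for CRISPR-mediated knock-in at the human EEA1 locus. It is a 4,697 nt high-copy bacterial plasmid that replicates from a ColE1/pUC-type origin and is selected with ampicillin through the β-lactamase gene and its native promoter. The remaining backbone annotations are cloning-vector remnants flanking the insert site: a bom fragment, lacZα and lacI fragments, the lac promoter, operator and CAP site, and a partial tonB terminator. None of these has a role in mammalian cells. No mammalian promoter, polyadenylation signal or selection marker is annotated, consistent with a donor designed to be expressed only after integration under the endogenous gene's control.

The payload consists of an mNeonGreen coding sequence followed, after a short gap that by the construct name holds a P2A self-cleaving peptide (not separately annotated), by a 3xFLAG epitope tag. The unannotated stretches on either side of this cassette presumably carry the EEA1 homology arms, although the feature table does not mark them and their lengths are not stated. Integrated in frame at the start of EEA1, the cassette yields one transcript from which P2A ribosomal skipping releases free cytosolic mNeonGreen and a separate N-terminally 3xFLAG-tagged EEA1. The catalogue's "C terminal on insert" tag entry conflicts with the stated purpose of N-terminal tagging. The green fluorescence allows edited cells to be sorted, while the FLAG tag provides an affinity handle on endogenous EEA1, an early endosome protein. The depositor lists two alternative genomic guide target sites for use with this donor, but no Cas9 or guide RNA is encoded on the plasmid.
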