Features (pLannotate 1.2.2; 12 found; start..end, strand, type, name):
     86..185     +  misc_feature   bom (fragment): basis of mobility region from pBR322
    191..348     -  CDS            lacZα (fragment): LacZα fragment of β-galactosidase; lacZ fragment
   1084..1791    +  CDS            mNeonGreen: mNeonGreen is a basic (constitutively fluorescent) green/yellow fluorescent protein published in 2013, derived from Branchiostoma lanceolatum. It is reported to be a very rapidly-maturing monomer with moderate acid sensitivity.
   1876..1941    +  CDS            3xFLAG: three tandem FLAG® epitope tags, followed by an enterokinase cleavage site
   2396..2418    +  terminator     tonB terminator (fragment): bidirectional E. coli tonB-P14 transcription terminator
   2500..2516    -  protein_bind   lac operator: The lac repressor binds to the lac operator to inhibit transcription in E. coli. This inhibition can be relieved by adding lactose or isopropyl-β-D-thiogalactopyranoside (IPTG). lac repressor encoded by lacI
   2524..2554    -  promoter       lac promoter: promoter for the E. coli lac operon
   2569..2590    -  protein_bind   CAP binding site: CAP binding activates transcription in the presence of cAMP. E. coli catabolite activator protein
   2603..2695    -  CDS            lacI (fragment): lac repressor; lacI; The lac repressor binds to the lac operator to inhibit transcription in E. coli. This inhibition can be relieved by adding lactose or isopropyl-β-D-thiogalactopyranoside (IPTG).
   2878..3466    -  rep_origin     ori: high-copy-number ColE1/pMB1/pBR322/pUC origin of replication
   3637..4497    -  CDS            AmpR: β-lactamase; bla; confers resistance to ampicillin, carbenicillin, and related antibiotics
   4498..4602    -  promoter       AmpR promoter: bla
>Addgene plasmid #214989 | mNeonGreen-P2A-3xFLAG-hEEA1 HDR template | addgene full sequence | sequence record 433123 | Addgene NGS Result
AGACGGTCACAGCTTGTCTGTAAGCGGATGCCGGGAGCAGACAAGCCCGTCAGGGCGCGTCAGCGGGTGT
TGGCGGGTGTCGGGGCTGGCTTAACTATGCGGCATCAGAGCAGATTGTACTGAGAGTGCACCATATGCGG
TGTGAAATACCGCACAGATGCGTAAGGAGAAAATACCGCATCAGGCGCCATTCGCCATTCAGGCTGCGCA
ACTGTTGGGAAGGGCGATCGGTGCGGGCCTCTTCGCTATTACGCCAGCTGGCGAAAGGGGGATGTGCTGC
AAGGCGATTAAGTTGGGTAACGCCAGGGTTTTCCCAGTCACGACGTTGTAAAACGACGGCCAGTGAATTC
GAGCTCGGTACCTCGCGAATGCATCTAGATACGCTGGAGTCTGAGGCTCGTCCTGAATGATATCAAGCTT
GAATTCGTTTCGAGTCAGGAGCCATCGCCGGAAGGGTCACACCGACACATTTTACAAAACAGCCTAAGGC
GTCCCCTCCTCCCGCCTGGGTCAGGGAGGGACACCCCCAGGGGTCCTCGCCCGCCTCCCACTAGCGGGCA
CGCGGTCGTCGCGCGGGCGCGGCCCTCTGACGGAGCCCAGGCGTGCACTCCGCAGCCTCGGCGTCCCCCA
GCTAGCCGGAAGAAGCTGCGGCGACAGCGTCCTGCCGCCTGTCTGTCACGCAGCCGCCCACGTTGCCACC
GCTTCCGATTGGTCGCTGGCCTGGACCGGCCCCCTTCAGCCCCGCCTCCCGCGAATGGACAGGCGAGGGG
CGGGCCCGCCACCGCCCCGCCCCCCGGCGGCCGCGGGCGGGCCCGCCCATCTGTCAGTTACGGGAGCTGC
CCGGCGGGCGGGCTGGAGGCGCTCGCAGGCTGCCTAGTCGTTCGCTCGCTCTCTCTCGCGTGCTCCCTCT
CGCCGCCTGTGGGGAAGTCGGGGCCGCCCGAGCGGCCGTCGCCACCGCCTCGCCCCGACCTCCTTCCCGG
TCCCCTCCCGGCCCAGTCCCTCCCGCCCGCGCACCCCGAGTAGTGAGTGGCCCCGAGCAGGGTCTGGAGA
GTCACCGCGGCGGCGCCGGGTGGTGGTTAAACCATGGTGAGCAAGGGCGAGGAGGATAACATGGCCTCTC
TCCCAGCGACACATGAGTTACACATCTTTGGCTCCATCAACGGTGTGGACTTTGACATGGTGGGTCAGGG
CACCGGCAATCCAAATGATGGTTATGAGGAGTTAAACCTGAAGTCCACCAAGGGTGACCTCCAGTTCTCC
CCCTGGATTCTGGTCCCTCATATCGGGTATGGCTTCCATCAGTACCTGCCCTACCCTGACGGGATGTCGC
CTTTCCAGGCCGCCATGGTAGATGGCTCCGGATACCAAGTCCATCGCACAATGCAGTTTGAAGATGGTGC
CTCCCTTACTGTTAACTACCGCTACACCTACGAGGGAAGCCACATCAAAGGAGAGGCCCAGGTGAAGGGG
ACTGGTTTCCCTGCTGACGGTCCTGTGATGACCAACTCGCTGACCGCTGCGGACTGGTGCAGGTCGAAGA
AGACTTACCCCAACGACAAAACCATCATCAGTACCTTTAAGTGGAGTTACACCACTGGAAATGGCAAGCG
CTACCGGAGCACTGCGCGGACCACCTACACCTTTGCCAAGCCAATGGCGGCTAACTATCTGAAGAACCAG
CCGATGTACGTGTTCCGTAAGACGGAGCTCAAGCACTCCAAGACCGAGCTCAACTTCAAGGAGTGGCAAA
AGGCCTTTACCGATGTGATGGGCATGGACGAGCTGTACAAGTCTAGAAGCGCTGGTACCGGATCCGGCGC
AACAAACTTCTCTCTGCTGAAACAAGCCGGAGATGTCGAAGAGAATCCTGGACCGGACTACAAAGACCAT
GACGGTGATTATAAAGATCATGACATCGATTACAAGGATGACGATGACAAGGGCGGATCCGGGGGAAGCG
GCGGATCCTTAAGGAGGATTTTACAGAGGGTAAGAGAGTGAAACCGTCTTTCTGGCAGCACGTGAGCGGG
ACAGCCGGAGCTCGGGGCCGCGGCGCGGGCGCCCCTCCTCAGCGCGGGCTCCTTCCTTCCCTAGGCCCCA
CAGCCCGGCAGGCGCTTAGGCCTCGGTCGCCCGGCCCGGGGGCGGGGAGGGCGGGTGGGGCCGGCGCGGC
GGGGCGGCAGGCAGAGCCCTGGTGGCCCCGCGCGTCCAGGCCTGGCGCCCGCTCCGGCGCGGGGCTCCGT
GTGTGCGAGCGGGCTGCGAGCTGGAGGGTGTGGTGCCGGCGCGTTCCTCCCGGGAACCCTGAGTGGGAGT
GAAAATGGAGAGTTGGTGCCCGTGGGACGGGCCAGCCGCCGCCTGCCGGGCTGGAGAAAAATCATACCTG
ACCTCCATAGCAGAAAGTCAAAAGCCTCCGACCGGAGGATCGGATCCCGGGCCCGTCGACTGCAGAGGCC
TGCATGCAAGCTTGGCGTAATCATGGTCATAGCTGTTTCCTGTGTGAAATTGTTATCCGCTCACAATTCC
ACACAACATACGAGCCGGAAGCATAAAGTGTAAAGCCTGGGGTGCCTAATGAGTGAGCTAACTCACATTA
ATTGCGTTGCGCTCACTGCCCGCTTTCCAGTCGGGAAACCTGTCGTGCCAGCTGCATTAATGAATCGGCC
AACGCGCGGGGAGAGGCGGTTTGCGTATTGGGCGCTCTTCCGCTTCCTCGCTCACTGACTCGCTGCGCTC
GGTCGTTCGGCTGCGGCGAGCGGTATCAGCTCACTCAAAGGCGGTAATACGGTTATCCACAGAATCAGGG
GATAACGCAGGAAAGAACATGTGAGCAAAAGGCCAGCAAAAGGCCAGGAACCGTAAAAAGGCCGCGTTGC
TGGCGTTTTTCCATAGGCTCCGCCCCCCTGACGAGCATCACAAAAATCGACGCTCAAGTCAGAGGTGGCG
AAACCCGACAGGACTATAAAGATACCAGGCGTTTCCCCCTGGAAGCTCCCTCGTGCGCTCTCCTGTTCCG
ACCCTGCCGCTTACCGGATACCTGTCCGCCTTTCTCCCTTCGGGAAGCGTGGCGCTTTCTCATAGCTCAC
GCTGTAGGTATCTCAGTTCGGTGTAGGTCGTTCGCTCCAAGCTGGGCTGTGTGCACGAACCCCCCGTTCA
GCCCGACCGCTGCGCCTTATCCGGTAACTATCGTCTTGAGTCCAACCCGGTAAGACACGACTTATCGCCA
CTGGCAGCAGCCACTGGTAACAGGATTAGCAGAGCGAGGTATGTAGGCGGTGCTACAGAGTTCTTGAAGT
GGTGGCCTAACTACGGCTACACTAGAAGAACAGTATTTGGTATCTGCGCTCTGCTGAAGCCAGTTACCTT
CGGAAAAAGAGTTGGTAGCTCTTGATCCGGCAAACAAACCACCGCTGGTAGCGGTGGTTTTTTTGTTTGC
AAGCAGCAGATTACGCGCAGAAAAAAAGGATCTCAAGAAGATCCTTTGATCTTTTCTACGGGGTCTGACG
CTCAGTGGAACGAAAACTCACGTTAAGGGATTTTGGTCATGAGATTATCAAAAAGGATCTTCACCTAGAT
CCTTTTAAATTAAAAATGAAGTTTTAAATCAATCTAAAGTATATATGAGTAAACTTGGTCTGACAGTTAC
CAATGCTTAATCAGTGAGGCACCTATCTCAGCGATCTGTCTATTTCGTTCATCCATAGTTGCCTGACTCC
CCGTCGTGTAGATAACTACGATACGGGAGGGCTTACCATCTGGCCCCAGTGCTGCAATGATACCGCGAGA
TCCACGCTCACCGGCTCCAGATTTATCAGCAATAAACCAGCCAGCCGGAAGGGCCGAGCGCAGAAGTGGT
CCTGCAACTTTATCCGCCTCCATCCAGTCTATTAATTGTTGCCGGGAAGCTAGAGTAAGTAGTTCGCCAG
TTAATAGTTTGCGCAACGTTGTTGCCATTGCTACAGGCATCGTGGTGTCACGCTCGTCGTTTGGTATGGC
TTCATTCAGCTCCGGTTCCCAACGATCAAGGCGAGTTACATGATCCCCCATGTTGTGCAAAAAAGCGGTT
AGCTCCTTCGGTCCTCCGATCGTTGTCAGAAGTAAGTTGGCCGCAGTGTTATCACTCATGGTTATGGCAG
CACTGCATAATTCTCTTACTGTCATGCCATCCGTAAGATGCTTTTCTGTGACTGGTGAGTACTCAACCAA
GTCATTCTGAGAATAGTGTATGCGGCGACCGAGTTGCTCTTGCCCGGCGTCAATACGGGATAATACCGCG
CCACATAGCAGAACTTTAAAAGTGCTCATCATTGGAAAACGTTCTTCGGGGCGAAAACTCTCAAGGATCT
TACCGCTGTTGAGATCCAGTTCGATGTAACCCACTCGTGCACCCAACTGATCTTCAGCATCTTTTACTTT
CACCAGCGTTTCTGGGTGAGCAAAAACAGGAAGGCAAAATGCCGCAAAAAAGGGAATAAGGGCGACACGG
AAATGTTGAATACTCATACTCTTCCTTTTTCAATATTATTGAAGCATTTATCAGGGTTATTGTCTCATGA
GCGGATACATATTTGAATGTATTTAGAAAAATAAACAAATAGGGGTTCCGCGCACATTTCCCCGAAAAGT
GCCACCTGACGTCTAAGAAACCATTATTATCATGACATTAACCTATAAAAATAGGCGTATCACGAGGCCC
TTTCGTC
